>Addgene plasmid #63121 | pUC18T-mini-Tn7T-Gm | depositor full sequence | sequence record 210963 | pUC18T-mini-Tn7T-Gm sequence 4569 bps
TCGCGCGTTTCGGTGATGACGGTGAAAACCTCTGACACATGCAGCTCCCGGAGACGGTCACAGCTTGTCT
GTAAGCGGATGCCGGGAGCAGACAAGCCCGTCAGGGCGCGTCAGCGGGTGTTGGCGGGTGTCGGGGCTGG
CTTAACTATGCGGCATCAGAGCAGATTGTACTGAGAGTGCACCATATGCGGTGTGAAATACCGCACAGAT
GCGTAAGGAGAAAATACCGCATCAGGCGCCATTCGCCATTCAGGCTGCGCAACTGTTGGGAAGGGCGATC
GGTGCGGGCCTCTTCGCTATTACGCCAGCTAGAGGACCAGCCGCGTAACCTGGCAAAATCGGTTACGGTT
GAGTAATAAATGGATGCCCTGCGTAAGCGGGTGTGGGCGGACAATAAAGTCTTAAACTGAACAAAATAGA
TCTAAACTATGACAATAAAGTCTTAAACTAGACAGAATAGTTGTAAACTGAAATCAGTCCAGTTATGCTG
TGAAAAAGCATACTGGACTTTTGTTATGGCTAAAGCAAACTCTTCATTTTCTGAAGTGCAAATTGCCCGT
CGTATTAAAGAGGGGCGTGGGGTTCGAGGTCGACGGTATCGATAAGCTAGCTTAATTAGCTGAGCTTGGA
CTCCTGTTGATAGATCCAGTAATGACCTCAGAACTCCATCTGGATTTGTTCAGAACGCTCGGTTGCCGCC
GGGCGTTTTTTATTGGTGAGAATCCAAGCTAGACTGCGATGAGTGGCAGGGCGGGGCGTAATTTTTTTAA
GGCAGTTATTGGTGCCCTTAAACGCCTGGGGTAATGACTCTCTAGCTTGAGGCATCAAATAAAACGAAAG
GCTCAGTCGAAAGACTGGGCCTTTCGTTTTATCTGTTGTTTGTCGGTGAACGCTCTCCTGAGTAGGACAA
ATCCGCCGCTAGGAGCTTGCGGCCCGGACGATCGAATTGGGGATCTTGAAGTACCTATTCCGAAGTTCCT
ATTCTCTAGAAAGTATAGGAACTTCAGAGCGCTTTTGAAGCTGATGTGCTTAAAAACTTACTCAATGGAA
TTCTAGATCGAATTGGCCGCGGCGTTGTGACAATTTACCGAACAACTCCGCGGCCGGGAAGCCGATCTCG
GCTTGAACGAATTGTTAGGTGGCGGTACTTGGGTCGATATCAAAGTGCATCACTTCTTCCCGTATGCCCA
ACTTTGTATAGAGAGCCACTGCGGGATCGTCACCGTAATCTGCTTGCACGTAGATCACATAAGCACCAAG
CGCGTTGGCCTCATGCTTGAGGAGATTGATGAGCGCGGTGGCAATGCCCTGCCTCCGGTGCTCGCCGGAG
ACTGCGAGATCATAGATATAGATCTCACTACGCGGCTGCTCAAACCTGGGCAGAACGTAAGCCGCGAGAG
CGCCAACAACCGCTTCTTGGTCGAAGGCAGCAAGCGCGATGAATGTCTTACTACGGAGCAAGTTCCCGAG
GTAATCGGAGTCCGGCTGATGTTGGGAGTAGGTGGCTACGTCTCCGAACTCACGACCGAAAAGATCAAGA
GCAGCCCGCATGGATTTGACTTGGTCAGGGCCGAGCCTACATGTGCGAATGATGCCCATACTTGAGCCAC
CTAACTTTGTTTTAGGGCGACTGCCCTGCTGCGTAACATCGTTGCTGCTGCGTAACATCGTTGCTGCTCC
ATAACATCAAACATCGACCCACGGCGTAACGCGCTTGCTGCTTGGATGCCCGAGGCATAGACTGTACAAA
AAAACAGTCATAACAAGCCATGAAAACCGCCACTGCGCCGTTACCACCGCTGCGTTCGGTCAAGGTTCTG
GACCAGTTGCGTGAGCGCATACGCTACTTGCATTACAGTTTACGAACCGAACAGGCTTATGTCAATTCGA
TCCATTGCTGTTGACAAAGGGAATCAGGGGATCTTGAAGTTCCTATTCCGAAGTTCCTATTCTCTAGAAA
GTATAGGAACTTCAGAGCGCTTTTGAAGCTAATTCGATCATGCATGAGCTCACTAGTGGATCCCCCGGGC
TGCAGGAATTCCTCGAGAAGCTTGGGCCCGGTACCTCGCGAAGGCCTTGCAGGCCAACCAGATAAGTGAA
ATCTAGTTCCAAACTATTTTGTCATTTTTAATTTTCGTATTAGCTTACGACGCTACACCCAGTTCCCATC
TATTTTGTCACTCTTCCCTAAATAATCCTTAAAAACTCCATTTCCACCCCTCCCAGTTCCCAACTATTTT
GTCCGCCCACAGCGGGGCATTTTTCTTCCTGTTATGTTTGGGCGCTGCATTAATGAATCGGCCAACGCGC
GGGGAGAGGCGGTTTGCGTATTGGGCGCTCTTCCGCTTCCTCGCTCACTGACCCGCTGCGCTCGGTCGTT
CGGCTGCGGCGAGCGGTATCAGAGCTTATCGGCCAGCCTCGCAGAGCAGGATTCCCGTTGAGCACCGCCA
GGTGCGAATAAGGGACAGTGAAGAAGGAACACCCGCTCGCGGGTGGGCCTACTTCACCTATCCTGCCCGG
CTGACGCCGTTGGATACACCAAGGAAAGTCTACACGAACCCTTTGGCAAAATCCTGTATATCGTGCGAAA
AAGGATGGATATACCGAAAAAATCGCTATAATGACCCCGAAGCAGGGTTATGCAGCGGAAAGTATACCTT
AAGGAATCCCCTGATAACGCAGGAAAGAACATGTGAGCAAAAGGCCAGCAAAAGGCCAGGAACCGTAAAA
AGGCCGCGTTGCTGGCGTTTTTCCATAGGCTCCGCCCCCCTGACGAGCATCACAAAAATCGACGCTCGAG
TCAGAGGTGGCGAAACCCGACAGGACTATAAAGATACCAGGCGTTTCCCCCTGGAAGCTCCCTCGTGCGC
TCTCCTGTTCCGACCCTGCCGCTTACCGGATACCTGTCCGCCTTTCTCCCTTCGGGAAGCGTGGCGCTTT
CTCATAGCTCACGCTGTAGGTATCTCAGTTCGGTGTAGGTCGTTCGCTCCAAGCTGGGCTGTGTGCACGA
ACCCCCCGTTCAGCCCGACCGCTGCGCCTTATCCGGTAACTATCGTCTTGAGTCCAACCCGGTAAGACAC
GACTTATCGCCACTGGCAGCAGCCACTGGTAACAGGATTAGCAGAGCGAGGTATGTAGGCGGTGCTACAG
AGTTCTTGAAGTGGTGGCCTAACTACGGCTACACTAGAAGGACAGTATTTGGTATCTGCGCTCTGCTGAA
GCCAGTTACCTTCGGAAAAAGAGTTGGTAGCTCTTGATCCGGCAAACAAACCACCGCTGGTAGCGGTGGT
TTTTTTGTTTGCAAGCAGCAGATTACGCGCAGAAAAAAAGGATCTCAAGAAGATCCTTTGATCTTTTCTA
CGGGGTCTGACGCTCAGTGGAACGAAAACTCACGTTAAGGGATTTTGGTCATGAGATTATCAAAAAGGAT
CTTCACCTAGATCCTTTTAAATTAAAAATGAAGTTTTAAATCAATCTAAAGTATATATGAGTAAACTTGG
TCTGACAGTTACCAATGCTTAATCAGTGAGGCACCTATCTCAGCGATCTGTCTATTTCGTTCATCCATAG
TTGCCTGACTCCCCGTCGTGTAGATAACTACGATACGGGAGGGCTTACCATCTGGCCCCAGTGCTGCAAT
GATACCGCGAGACCCACGCTCACCGGCTCCAGATTTATCAGCAATAAACCAGCCAGCCGGAAGGGCCGAG
CGCAGAAGTGGTCCTGCAACTTTATCCGCCTCCATCCAGTCTATTAATTGTTGCCGGGAAGCTAGAGTAA
GTAGTTCGCCAGTTAATAGTTTGCGCAACGTTGTTGCCATTGCTACAGGCATCGTGGTGTCACGCTCGTC
GTTTGGTATGGCTTCATTCAGCTCCGGTTCCCAACGATCAAGGCGAGTTACATGATCCCCCATGTTGTGC
AAAAAAGCGGTTAGCTCCTTCGGTCCTCCGATCGTTGTCAGAAGTAAGTTGGCCGCAGTGTTATCACTCA
TGGTTATGGCAGCACTGCATAATTCTCTTACTGTCATGCCATCCGTAAGATGCTTTTCTGTGACTGGTGA
GTACTCAACCAAGTCATTCTGAGAATAGTGTATGCGGCGACCGAGTTGCTCTTGCCCGGCGTCAATACGG
GATAATACCGCGCCACATAGCAGAACTTTAAAAGTGCTCATCATTGGAAAACGTTCTTCGGGGCGAAAAC
TCTCAAGGATCTTACCGCTGTTGAGATCCAGTTCGATGTAACCCACTCGTGCACCCAACTGATCTTCAGC
ATCTTTTACTTTCACCAGCGTTTCTGGGTGAGCAAAAACAGGAAGGCAAAATGCCGCAAAAAAGGGAATA
AGGGCGACACGGAAATGTTGAATACTCATACTCTTCCTTTTTCAATATTATTGAAGCATTTATCAGGGTT
ATTGTCTCATGAGCGGATACATATTTGAATGTATTTAGAAAAATAAACAAATAGGGGTTCCGCGCACATT
TCCCCGAAAAGTGCCACCTGACGTCTAAGAAACCATTATTATCATGACATTAACCTATAAAAATAGGCGT
ATCACGAGGCCCTTTCGTC
Features (pLannotate 1.2.2; 19 found; start..end, strand, type, name):
    137..236     +  misc_feature   bom (fragment): basis of mobility region from pBR322
    242..310     -  CDS            lacZα (fragment): LacZα fragment of β-galactosidase; lacZ fragment
    382..580     -  mobile_element Tn7R (fragment): mini-Tn7 element (right end of the Tn7 transposon) Tn7
    584..608     -  misc_feature   MCS (fragment): pBluescript multiple cloning site
    629..723     +  terminator     lambda t0 terminator: transcription terminator from phage lambda
    733..762     +  CDS            CmR (fragment): chloramphenicol acetyltransferase confers resistance to chloramphenicol
    826..912     +  terminator     rrnB T1 terminator: Escherichia coli rrnB; transcription terminator T1 from the E. coli rrnB gene
    972..1005    +  protein_bind   FRT (minimal): supports FLP-mediated excision but not integration (Turan and Bode, 2011) FLP recombinase from the Saccharomyces cerevisiae 2μ plasmid
   1135..1668    -  CDS            GmR: gentamycin acetyltransferase; aacC1; confers resistance to gentamycin
   1857..1885    -  promoter       Pc promoter: intI1 (promoter lies within the coding sequence); class 1 integron promoter
   1926..1973    +  protein_bind   FRT: FLP-mediated recombination occurs in the 8-bp core sequence TCTAGAAA (Turan and Bode, 2011). FLP recombinase from the Saccharomyces cerevisiae 2μ plasmid
   2012..2041    +  misc_feature   MCS (fragment): pBluescript multiple cloning site
   2086..2251    -  mobile_element Tn7L: mini-Tn7 element (left end of the Tn7 transposon) Tn7
   2284..2338    -  CDS            lacI (fragment): lac repressor; lacI; The lac repressor binds to the lac operator to inhibit transcription in E. coli. This inhibition can be relieved by adding lactose or isopropyl-β-D-thiogalactopyranoside (IPTG).
   2410..2518    -  oriT           oriT: incP origin of transfer
   2750..3338    -  rep_origin     ori: high-copy-number ColE1/pMB1/pBR322/pUC origin of replication
   3509..4369    -  CDS            AmpR: β-lactamase; bla; confers resistance to ampicillin, carbenicillin, and related antibiotics
   4370..4474    -  promoter       AmpR promoter: bla
   4569..35      +  CDS            rop (fragment) (across the origin): Rop protein, which maintains plasmids at low copy number; rop
