[The description below was written by a language model from this plasmid's Addgene catalogue record and pLannotate feature annotations shown in this document.]
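Description:
pUC18T-mini-Tn7T-Gm is an empty mini-Tn7 delivery vector of about 4.6 kb, built on the pUC18T-mini-Tn7T-oriT backbone and intended as a cloning and delivery platform for bacteria. In E. coli it replicates from a high-copy ColE1/pUC origin and is maintained with gentamicin; it also carries a bla gene with its own promoter, so it confers ampicillin resistance as well. An IncP oriT in the backbone allows the plasmid to be mobilized by conjugation into recipient bacteria when transfer functions are supplied in trans. Short annotated fragments of lacZα, lacI, rop, bom and CmR appear to be leftovers of the vector's construction history rather than functional parts.

The working part of the plasmid is the mini-Tn7 element bounded by the Tn7L and Tn7R ends. Between these ends lie a gentamicin acetyltransferase gene (aacC1) driven by the class 1 integron Pc promoter and flanked by FRT sites, multiple cloning site segments for inserting a gene of interest by restriction cloning, and the lambda t0 and rrnB T1 transcription terminators, which sit near the Tn7R end and would be expected to limit transcriptional read-through across that end of the element. No transposase genes are annotated, so the Tn7 transposition functions must be provided from another source. Tn7 generally inserts at a specific chromosomal attachment site, making such vectors useful for stable single-copy integration of cloned DNA. After integration, FLP recombinase can excise the FRT-flanked gentamicin marker, leaving an unmarked insertion. The record lists no insert, consistent with its use as a starting backbone for a broad-range Tn7-based cloning and expression system.
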