Addgene plasmid #63121: pUC18T-mini-Tn7T-Gm
Purpose: (Empty Backbone) mini-Tn7 vector
Depositing lab: Herbert Schweizer. Depositing organization: Colorado State University, Fort Collins. Publication: A Tn7-based broad-range bacterial cloning and expression system. Choi KH, Gaynor JB, White KG, Lopez C, Bosio CM, Karkhoff-Schweizer RR, Schweizer HP. Nat Methods. 2005 Jun;2(6):443-8. 10.1038/nmeth765 PubMed 15908923.
Backbone
  Vector backbone: pUC18T-mini-Tn7T-oriT
  Modifications to backbone: FRT-flanked GmR marker was inserted within miniTn7 element
  Vector type: Bacterial Expression
Growth in bacteria
  Bacterial resistance: Gentamicin, 10 μg/mL
  Growth temperature: 37°C
  Growth strain: DH5alpha
  Growth instructions: also ampicillin resistant
  Copy number: High Copy
Gene/Insert
  Cloning method: Restriction Enzyme
Terms and licenses: Academic/Nonprofit Terms; Industry Terms
How to cite: pUC18T-mini-Tn7T-Gm was a gift from Herbert Schweizer (Addgene plasmid # 63121 ; http://n2t.net/addgene:63121 ; RRID:Addgene_63121)
