>Addgene plasmid #63121 | pUC18T-mini-Tn7T-Gm | addgene partial sequence | sequence record 109480 | gent-F 5'-tacgtgcaagcagattacgg-3'
CATACGGGAAGAAGTGATGCACTTTGATATCGACCCAAGTACCGCCACCTAACAATTCGTTCAAGCCGAG
ATCGGCTTCCCGGCCGCGGAGTTGTTCGGTAAATTGTCACAACGCCGCGGCCAATTCGATCTAGAATTCC
ATTGAGTAAGTTTTTAAGCACATCAGCTTCAAAAGCGCTCTGAAGTTCCTATACTTTCTAGAGAATAGGA
ACTTCGGAATAGGTACTTCAAGATCCCCAATTCGATCGTCCGGGCCGCAAGCTCCTAGCGGCGGATTTGT
CCTACTCAGGAGAGCGTTCACCGACAAACAACAGATAAAACGAAAGGCCCAGTCTTTCGACTGAGCCTTT
CGTTTTATTTGATGCCTCAAGCTAGAGAGTCATTACCCCAGGCGTTTAAGGGCACCAATAACTGCCTTAA
AAAAATTACGCCCCGCCCTGCCACTCATCGCAGTCTAGCTTGGATTCTCACCAATAAAAAACGCCCGGCG
GCAACCGAGCGTTCTGAACAAATCCAGATGGAGTTCTGAGGTCATTACTGGATCTATCAACAGGAGTCCA
AGCTCAGCTAATTAAGCTAGCTTATCGATACCGTCGACCTCGAACCCCACGCCCCTCTTTAATACGACGG
GCAATTTGCACTTCAGAAAATGAAGAGTTTGCTTTAGCCATAACAAAAGTCCAGTATGCTTTTTCACAGC
ATAACTGGACTGATTTCAGTTTACAACTATTCTGTCTAGTTTAAGACTTTATTGTCATAGTTTAGATCTA
