>Addgene plasmid #63121 | pUC18T-mini-Tn7T-Gm | addgene partial sequence | sequence record 109482 | Spect-R 5'-ACTTTGTTTTAGGGCGACTG-3'
TCGTTGCTGCTCCATAACATCAAACATCGACCCACGGCGTAACGCGCTTGCTGCTTGGATGCCCGAGGCA
TAGACTGTACAAAAAAACAGTCATAACAAGCCATGAAAACCGCCACTGCGCCGTTACCACCGCTGCGTTC
GGTCAAGGTTCTGGACCAGTTGCGTGAGCGCATACGCTACTTGCATTACAGTTTACGAACCGAACAGGCT
TATGTCAATTCGATCCATTGCTGTTGACAAAGGGAATCAGGGGATCTTGAAGTTCCTATTCCGAAGTTCC
TATTCTCTAGAAAGTATAGGAACTTCAGAGCGCTTTTGAAGCTAATTCGATCATGCATGAGCTCACTAGT
GGATCCCCCGGGCTGCAGGAATTCCTCGAGAAGCTTGGGCCCGGTACCTCGCGAAGGCCTTGCAGGCCAA
CCAGATAAGTGAAATCTAGTTCCAAACTATTTTGTCATTTTTAATTTTCGTATTAGCTTACGACGCTACA
CCCAGTTCCCATCTATTTTGTCACTCTTCCCTAAATAATCCTTAAAAACTCCATTTCCACCCCTCCCAGT
TCCCAACTATTTTGTCCGCCCACAGCGGGGCATTTTTCTTCCTGTTATGTTTGGGCGCTGCATTAATGAA
TCGGCCAACGCGCGGGGAGAGGCGGTTTGCGTATTGGGCGCTCTTCCGCTTCCTCGCTCACTGACCCGCT
GCGCTCGGTCGTTCGGCTGCGGCGAGCGGTATCAGAGCTTATCGGCCAG
